Addgene plasmid #225223: pETcon-pGAL1-Aga2-Amyloid β42-c_myc
Purpose: Yeast optimized human Amyloid β42 fused with aga2 protein gene under gal1 promoter for the expression of Amyloid β42 in yeast surface display.
Depositing lab: Urartu Seker. Depositing organization: Bilkent University UNAM, Nanotechnology Research Center. Publication: Synergistic Screening of Peptide-Based Biotechnological Drug Candidates for Neurodegenerative Diseases Using Yeast Display and Phage Display. Ozcelik CE, Begli O, Hincer A, Ahan RE, Kesici MS, Oguz O, Kasirga TS, Ozcubukcu S, Seker UOS. ACS Chem Neurosci. 2023 Oct 4;14(19):3609-3621. doi: 10.1021/acschemneuro.3c00248. Epub 2023 Aug 28. PubMed 37638647.
Backbone
  Vector backbone: pETcon(-)
  Backbone size w/o insert (bp): 5740
  Total vector size (bp): 6262
  Vector type: Yeast Expression
  Selectable markers: TRP1
Growth in bacteria
  Bacterial resistance: Ampicillin, 100 μg/mL
  Growth temperature: 37°C
  Growth strain: DH5alpha
  Copy number: High Copy
Gene/Insert 1
  Gene/Insert name: Amyloid β42
  Species: H. sapiens (human)
  Insert size (bp): 129
  GenBank ID: 351
  Promoter: GAL1
  Tag / fusion protein: c-myc Tag (N terminal on insert)
  Entrez Gene: APP (a.k.a. AAA, ABETA, ABPP, AD1, APPI, CTFgamma, CVAP, PN-II, PN2, alpha-sAPP, preA4)
  Cloning method: Gibson Cloning
  Sequencing primers: 5′ AATATACCTCTATACTTTAACGTC; 3′ TAATACGACTCACTATAGGG
Gene/Insert 2
  Gene/Insert name: Aga2
  Species: S. cerevisiae (budding yeast)
  Insert size (bp): 261
  GenBank ID: 852851
  Entrez Gene: AGA2 (a.k.a. YGL032C)
  Promoter: GAL1
  Tag / fusion protein: HA Tag (N terminal on insert)
  Cloning method: Gibson Cloning
  Sequencing primers: 5′ AATATACCTCTATACTTTAACGTC; 3′ TAATACGACTCACTATAGGG
Terms and licenses: Academic/Nonprofit Terms; Industry Terms: Not Available to Industry
How to cite: pETcon-pGAL1-Aga2-Amyloid β42-c_myc was a gift from Urartu Seker (Addgene plasmid # 225223 ; http://n2t.net/addgene:225223 ; RRID:Addgene_225223)
