[The description below was written by a language model from this plasmid's Addgene catalogue record and pLannotate feature annotations shown in this document.]
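Description:
pETcon-pGAL1-Aga2-Amyloid β42-c_myc is a yeast surface display plasmid built on the pETcon(-) backbone, a Saccharomyces cerevisiae/E. coli shuttle vector of roughly 6.3 kb. In bacteria it is maintained at high copy through a ColE1/pUC-type origin and selected with ampicillin via the β-lactamase gene. In yeast it replicates as a stable, low-copy centromeric plasmid through a CEN6/ARS element and is selected by tryptophan prototrophy from the TRP1 marker and its own promoter. The backbone also carries an f1 origin, flanking T3 and T7 promoters, and remnants of lac, lacZα, rop and bom sequences that are cloning-vector leftovers with no role in display.

The payload is a single galactose-inducible open reading frame driven by the GAL1 promoter. It encodes Aga2, the a-agglutinin subunit that becomes disulfide-linked to cell-wall-anchored Aga1, followed by a yeast codon-optimized human amyloid β42 peptide derived from APP, and then a c-Myc epitope. Fusion to Aga2 tethers the peptide to the outside of the yeast cell, and the epitope tag allows display levels to be checked by antibody staining. The catalogue lists the c-Myc tag as N-terminal to the insert, but both the plasmid name and the feature table place it downstream of the Aβ42 coding region. An HA tag is also listed for the Aga2 portion but was not annotated in the feature table; it may lie in the unannotated linker between Aga2 and Aβ42. According to the record, the construct presents Aβ42 on the yeast surface, in work that combined yeast and phage display to screen peptide drug candidates for neurodegenerative disease.
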