Features (pLannotate 1.2.2; 21 found; start..end, strand, type, name):
      2..18      +  protein_bind   lac operator: The lac repressor binds to the lac operator to inhibit transcription in E. coli. This inhibition can be relieved by adding lactose or isopropyl-β-D-thiogalactopyranoside (IPTG). lac repressor encoded by lacI
     63..81      +  promoter       T3 promoter: promoter for bacteriophage T3 RNA polymerase
    315..756     +  promoter       GAL1 promoter: S. cerevisiae GAL1; inducible promoter, regulated by Gal4
    803..1063    +  CDS            AGA2: AGA2_YEAST - Experimental evidence at protein level: Swiss-Prot protein existence level 1. Receptor binding subunit of the a-agglutinin heterodimer. S.cerevisiae a and alpha cells express the complementary cell surface glycoproteins a-agglutinin and alpha-agglutinin, respectively, which interact with one another to promote cellular aggregation during mating. From Saccharomyces cerevisiae (strain ATCC 204508 / S288c) (Baker's yeast).
   1187..1306    +  CDS            APP (sequence withheld): A4_FELCA - Experimental evidence at protein level: Swiss-Prot protein existence level 1. Functions as a cell surface receptor and performs physiological functions on the surface of neurons relevant to neurite growth, neuronal adhesion and axonogenesis. Interaction between APP molecules on neighboring cells promotes synaptogenesis. Involved in cell mobility and transcription regulation through protein-protein interactions (By similarity). Can promote transcription activation through binding to APBB1-KAT5 and inhibit Notch signaling through interaction with Numb (By similarity). Couples to apopt
   1334..1360    +  CDS            Myc (fragment): Myc (human c-Myc proto-oncogene) epitope tag
   1690..1708    -  promoter       T7 promoter: promoter for bacteriophage T7 RNA polymerase
   1711..1868    +  CDS            lacZα (fragment): LacZα fragment of β-galactosidase; lacZ fragment
   1872..2300    +  rep_origin     f1 ori (sequence partly withheld): f1 bacteriophage origin of replication; arrow indicates direction of (+) strand synthesis
   2328..2379    -  misc_feature   bom (fragment): basis of mobility region from pBR322
   2430..3104    -  CDS            TRP1: phosphoribosylanthranilate isomerase, required for tryptophan biosynthesis; S. cerevisiae TRP1; yeast auxotrophic marker
   3105..3252    -  promoter       TRP1 promoter: S. cerevisiae TRP1
   3390..3439    -  misc_feature   bom (fragment): basis of mobility region from pBR322
   3541..3576    -  CDS            rop (fragment): Rop protein, which maintains plasmids at low copy number; rop
   3644..4147    -  misc_feature   CEN/ARS: S. cerevisiae CEN6 centromere fused to an autonomously replicating sequence
   4184..4288    +  promoter       AmpR promoter: bla
   4289..5149    +  CDS            AmpR: β-lactamase; bla; confers resistance to ampicillin, carbenicillin, and related antibiotics
   5320..5908    +  rep_origin     ori: high-copy-number ColE1/pMB1/pBR322/pUC origin of replication
   6091..6183    +  CDS            lacI (fragment): lac repressor; lacI; The lac repressor binds to the lac operator to inhibit transcription in E. coli. This inhibition can be relieved by adding lactose or isopropyl-β-D-thiogalactopyranoside (IPTG).
   6196..6217    +  protein_bind   CAP binding site: CAP binding activates transcription in the presence of cAMP. E. coli catabolite activator protein
   6232..6262    +  promoter       lac promoter: promoter for the E. coli lac operon
>Addgene plasmid #225223 | pETcon-pGAL1-Aga2-Amyloid β42-c_myc | addgene full sequence | sequence record 460494 | Addgene NGS Result
ATTGTGAGCGGATAACAATTTCACACAGGAAACAGCTATGACCATGATTACGCCAAGCTCGAAATTAACC
CTCACTAAAGGGAACAAAAGCTGGTACCAATTCCTTGAATTTTCAAAAATTCTTACTTTTTTTTTGGATG
GACGCAAAGAAGTTTAATAATCATATTACATGGCATTACCACCATATACATATCCATATCTAATCTTACT
TATATGTTGTGGAAATGTAAAGAGCCCCATTATCTTAGCCTAAAAAAACCTTCTCTTTGGAACTTTCAGT
AATACGCTTAACTGCTCATTGCTATATTGAAGTACGGATTAGAAGCCGCCGAGCGGGTGACAGCCCTCCG
AAGGAAGACTCTCCTCCGTGCGTCCTCGTCTTCACCGGTCGCGTTCCTGAAACGCAGATGTGCCTCGCGC
CGCACTGCTCCGAACAATAAAGATTCTACAATACTAGCTTTTATGGTTATGAAGAGGAAAAATTGGCAGT
AACCTGGCCCCACAAACCTTCAAATGAACGAATCAAATTAACAACCATAGGATGATAATGCGATTAGTTT
TTTAGCCTTATTTCTGGGGTAATTAATCAGCGAAGCGATGATTTTTGATCTATTAACAGATATATAAATG
CAAAAACTGCATAACCACTTTAACTAATACTTTCAACATTTTCGGTTTGTATTACTTCTTATTCAAATGT
AATAAAAGTATCAACAAAAAATTGTTAATATACCTCTATACTTTAACGTCAAGGAGAAAAAACCCCGGAT
CGAATTCCCTACTTCATACATTTTCAATTAAGATGCAGTTACTTCGCTGTTTTTCAATATTTTCTGTTAT
TGCTTCAGTTTTAGCACAGGAACTGACAACTATATGCGAGCAAATCCCCTCACCAACTTTAGAATCGACG
CCGTACTCTTTGTCAACGACTACTATTTTGGCCAACGGGAAGGCAATGCAAGGAGTTTTTGAATATTACA
AATCAGTAACGTTTGTCAGTAATTGCGGTTCTCACCCCTCAACAACTAGCAAAGGCAGCCCCATAAACAC
ACAGTATGTTTTTAAGGACAATAGCTCGACGATTGAAGGTAGATACCCATACGACGTTCCAGACTACGCT
CTGCAGGCTAGTGGTGGAGGAGGCTCTGGTGGAGGCGGTAGCGGAGGCGGAGGGTCGACTAGTATG
[126 nt withheld, positions 1187-1312]
CTCGAGGGGGGCGGATCCGAACAAAAGCTTATTTCTGAAGAGGACTTGTAATAGAGATCTGATAACAACA
GTGTAGATGTAACAAAATCGACTTTGTTCCCACTGTACTTTTAGCTCGTACAAAATACAATATACTTTTC
ATTTCTCCGTAAACAACATGTTTTCCCATGTAATATCCTTTTCTATTTTTCGTTCCGTTACCAACTTTAC
ACATACTTTATATAGCTATTCACTTCTATACACTAAAAAACTAAGACAATTTTAATTTTGCTGCCTGCCA
TATTTCAATTTGTTATAAATTCCTATAATTTATCCTATTAGTAGCTAAAAAAAGATGAATGTGAATCGAA
TCCTAAGAGAATTGAGCTCCAATTCGCCCTATAGTGAGTCGTATTACAATTCACTGGCCGTCGTTTTACA
ACGTCGTGACTGGGAAAACCCTGGCGTTACCCAACTTAATCGCCTTGCAGCACATCCCCCTTTCGCCAGC
TGGCGTAATAGCGAAGAGGCCCGCACCGATCGCCTTTCCCAACAGTTGCGCAGCCTGAATGGCGAATGG
[124 nt withheld, positions 1872-1995]
C
[91 nt withheld, positions 1997-2087]
A
[49 nt withheld, positions 2089-2137]
CCTTTGACGTTGGAGTCCACGTTCTTT
[37 nt withheld, positions 2165-2201]
ACCCTATCTCGGTCTATTCTTTTGATTTATAAGGGATTTTGCCGATTTCGGCCTATTGGTTAAAAAATGA
GCTGATTTAACAAAAATTTAACGCGAATTTTAACAAAATATTAACGCTTACAATTTCCTGATGCGGTATT
TTCTCCTTACGCATCTGTGCGGTATTTCACACCGCATAGATCGGCAAGTGCACAAACAATACTTAAATAA
ATACTACTCAGTAATAACCTATTTCTTAGCATTTTTGACGAAATTTGCTATTTTGTTAGAGTCTTTTACA
CCATTTGTCTCCACACCTCCGCTTACATCAACACCAATAACGCCATTTAATCTAAGCGCATCACCAACAT
TTTCTGGCGTCAGTCCACCAGCTAACATAAAATGTAAGCTTTCGGGGCTCTCTTGCCTTCCAACCCAGTC
AGAAATCGAGTTCCAATCCAAAAGTTCACCTGTCCCACCTGCTTCTGAATCAAACAAGGGAATAAACGAA
TGAGGTTTCTGTGAAGCTGCACTGAGTAGTATGTTGCAGTCTTTTGGAAATACGAGTCTTTTAATAACTG
GCAAACCGAGGAACTCTTGGTATTCTTGCCACGACTCATCTCCATGCAGTTGGACGATATCAATGCCGTA
ATCATTGACCAGAGCCAAAACATCCTCCTTAGGTTGATTACGAAACACGCCAACCAAGTATTTCGGAGTG
CCTGAACTATTTTTATATGCTTTTACAAGACTTGAAATTTTCCTTGCAATAACCGGGTCAATTGTTCTCT
TTCTATTGGGCACACATATAATACCCAGCAAGTCAGCATCGGAATCTAGAGCACATTCTGCGGCCTCTGT
GCTCTGCAAGCCGCAAACTTTCACCAATGGACCAGAACTACCTGTGAAATTAATAACAGACATACTCCAA
GCTGCCTTTGTGTGCTTAATCACGTATACTCACGTGCTCAATAGTCACCAATGCCCTCCCTCTTGGCCCT
CTCCTTTTCTTTTTTCGACCGAATTAATTCTTAATCGGCAAAAAAAGAAAAGCTCCGGATCAAGATTGTA
CGTAAGGTGACAAGCTATTTTTCAATAAAGAATATCTTCCACTACTGCCATCTGGCGTCATAACTGCAAA
GTACACATATATTACGATGCTGTTCTATTAAATGCTTCCTATATTATATATATAGTAATGTCGTGATCTA
TGGTGCACTCTCAGTACAATCTGCTCTGATGCCGCATAGTTAAGCCAGCCCCGACACCCGCCAACACCCG
CTGACGCGCCCTGACGGGCTTGTCTGCTCCCGGCATCCGCTTACAGACAAGCTGTGACCGTCTCCGGGAG
CTGCATGTGTCAGAGGTTTTCACCGTCATCACCGAAACGCGCGAGACGAAAGGGCCTCGTGATACGCCTA
TTTTTATAGGTTAATGTCATGATAATAATGGTTTCTTAGACGGATCGCTTGCCTGTAACTTACACGCGCC
TCGTATCTTTTAATGATGGAATAATTTGGGAATTTACTCTGTGTTTATTTATTTTTATGTTTTGTATTTG
GATTTTAGAAAGTAAATAAAGAAGGTAGAAGAGTTACGGAATGAAGAAAAAAAAATAAACAAAGGTTTAA
AAAATTTCAACAAAAAGCGTACTTTACATATATATTTATTAGACAAGAAAAGCAGATTAAATAGATATAC
ATTCGATTAACGATAAGTAAAATGTAAAATCACAGGATTTTCGTGTGTGGTCTTCTACACAGACAAGATG
AAACAATTCGGCATTAATACCTGAGAGCAGGAAGAGCAAGATAAAAGGTAGTATTTGTTGGCGATCCCCC
TAGAGTCTTTTACATCTTCGGAAAACAAAAACTATTTTTTCTTTAATTTCTTTTTTTACTTTCTATTTTT
AATTTATATATTTATATTAAAAAATTTAAATTATAATTATTTTTATAGCACGTGATGAAAAGGACCCAGG
TGGCACTTTTCGGGGAAATGTGCGCGGAACCCCTATTTGTTTATTTTTCTAAATACATTCAAATATGTAT
CCGCTCATGAGACAATAACCCTGATAAATGCTTCAATAATATTGAAAAAGGAAGAGTATGAGTATTCAAC
ATTTCCGTGTCGCCCTTATTCCCTTTTTTGCGGCATTTTGCCTTCCTGTTTTTGCTCACCCAGAAACGCT
GGTGAAAGTAAAAGATGCTGAAGATCAGTTGGGTGCACGAGTGGGTTACATCGAACTGGATCTCAACAGC
GGTAAGATCCTTGAGAGTTTTCGCCCCGAAGAACGTTTTCCAATGATGAGCACTTTTAAAGTTCTGCTAT
GTGGCGCGGTATTATCCCGTATTGACGCCGGGCAAGAGCAACTCGGTCGCCGCATACACTATTCTCAGAA
TGACTTGGTTGAGTACTCACCAGTCACAGAAAAGCATCTTACGGATGGCATGACAGTAAGAGAATTATGC
AGTGCTGCCATAACCATGAGTGATAACACTGCGGCCAACTTACTTCTGACAACGATCGGAGGACCGAAGG
AGCTAACCGCTTTTTTGCACAACATGGGGGATCATGTAACTCGCCTTGATCGTTGGGAACCGGAGCTGAA
TGAAGCCATACCAAACGACGAGCGTGACACCACGATGCCTGTAGCAATGGCAACAACGTTGCGCAAACTA
TTAACTGGCGAACTACTTACTCTAGCTTCCCGGCAACAATTAATAGACTGGATGGAGGCGGATAAAGTTG
CAGGACCACTTCTGCGCTCGGCCCTTCCGGCTGGCTGGTTTATTGCTGATAAATCTGGAGCCGGTGAGCG
TGGGTCTCGCGGTATCATTGCAGCACTGGGGCCAGATGGTAAGCCCTCCCGTATCGTAGTTATCTACACG
ACGGGGAGTCAGGCAACTATGGATGAACGAAATAGACAGATCGCTGAGATAGGTGCCTCACTGATTAAGC
ATTGGTAACTGTCAGACCAAGTTTACTCATATATACTTTAGATTGATTTAAAACTTCATTTTTAATTTAA
AAGGATCTAGGTGAAGATCCTTTTTGATAATCTCATGACCAAAATCCCTTAACGTGAGTTTTCGTTCCAC
TGAGCGTCAGACCCCGTAGAAAAGATCAAAGGATCTTCTTGAGATCCTTTTTTTCTGCGCGTAATCTGCT
GCTTGCAAACAAAAAAACCACCGCTACCAGCGGTGGTTTGTTTGCCGGATCAAGAGCTACCAACTCTTTT
TCCGAAGGTAACTGGCTTCAGCAGAGCGCAGATACCAAATACTGTTCTTCTAGTGTAGCCGTAGTTAGGC
CACCACTTCAAGAACTCTGTAGCACCGCCTACATACCTCGCTCTGCTAATCCTGTTACCAGTGGCTGCTG
CCAGTGGCGATAAGTCGTGTCTTACCGGGTTGGACTCAAGACGATAGTTACCGGATAAGGCGCAGCGGTC
GGGCTGAACGGGGGGTTCGTGCACACAGCCCAGCTTGGAGCGAACGACCTACACCGAACTGAGATACCTA
CAGCGTGAGCTATGAGAAAGCGCCACGCTTCCCGAAGGGAGAAAGGCGGACAGGTATCCGGTAAGCGGCA
GGGTCGGAACAGGAGAGCGCACGAGGGAGCTTCCAGGGGGAAACGCCTGGTATCTTTATAGTCCTGTCGG
GTTTCGCCACCTCTGACTTGAGCGTCGATTTTTGTGATGCTCGTCAGGGGGGCGGAGCCTATGGAAAAAC
GCCAGCAACGCGGCCTTTTTACGGTTCCTGGCCTTTTGCTGGCCTTTTGCTCACATGTTCTTTCCTGCGT
TATCCCCTGATTCTGTGGATAACCGTATTACCGCCTTTGAGTGAGCTGATACCGCTCGCCGCAGCCGAAC
GACCGAGCGCAGCGAGTCAGTGAGCGAGGAAGCGGAAGAGCGCCCAATACGCAAACCGCCTCTCCCCGCG
CGTTGGCCGATTCATTAATGCAGCTGGCACGACAGGTTTCCCGACTGGAAAGCGGGCAGTGAGCGCAACG
CAATTAATGTGAGTTAGCTCACTCATTAGGCACCCCAGGCTTTACACTTTATGCTTCCGGCTCGTATGTT
GTGTGGA
